>Addgene plasmid #46851 | pX41 | depositor full sequence | sequence record 66355 | pX41 sequence 6895 bps
CACCTAAATTGTAAGCGTTAATATTTTGTTAAAATTCGCGTTAAATTTTTGTTAAATCAGCTCATTTTTT
AACCAATAGGCCGAAATCGGCAAAATCCCTTATAAATCAAAAGAATAGACCGAGATAGGGT
[37 nt withheld, positions 132-168]
AAAGAACGTGGACTCCAACGTCAAAGG
[49 nt withheld, positions 196-244]
T
[91 nt withheld, positions 246-336]
G
[124 nt withheld, positions 338-461]
CCCATTCGCCATTCAGGCTGCGCAACTGTTGGGAAGGGCGATCGGTGCGGGCCTCTTCGCTATTACGCCA
GCTGGCGAAAGGGGGATGTGCTGCAAGGCGATTAAGTTGGGTAACGCCAGGGTTTTCCCAGTCACGACGT
TGTAAAACGACGGCCAGTGAATTGTAATACGACTCACTATAGGGCGAATTGGGTACCTAGCCGCGGGCGG
GTGCCAGGGCGTGCCCTTGGGCTCCCCGGGCGCGTACTCCACCTCACCCATCTGAAGCTTCCGACTTCTT
GGATACTTGTAACTTTGCGCTTTCCCACCCTCGCATAAGTTTCCTGAAATAATGACTCTGAAACTCAAAA
TATATTTACAAACACCTCGGCTGTAGCTTTGGTTTGTTCTCTGACTTGCTTATAACTTAATATCCCTCTT
ATTCTAACCTAAGTTCTGCCACGTGGTTGGTTACCTCTGCTCAGCCCCCGGCTTCTGTCCTCCATGTTCC
TGGGGGAATCCCTACACTTTCAGAATTTAATTTCCCTACTGGATGTCCCACCTTCTTTTTATTCTACCCT
TTCCTATAAGCCATAGGGGTTTGTTTGTTTGTATGTTTTTTAATTGACAAGTTATGCATCCATACAGTAC
ACAATCTCTTCTCTCTACAGATGACTGCCATGGAGGAGTCACAGTCGGATATCAGCCTCGAGCTCCCTCT
GAGCCAGGAGACATTTTCAGGCTTATGGAAACTGTGAGTGGATCTTTTTGGGGCCCTTAAGATACATCCC
GCCATACCTGTATCCTCCCCTTGCCTGAGAGAAACAAAAACAGTAGTGTTCAAACATGGTATGGTGTTGG
GTGTCTGTAAATCCTGCGGGGCGGGGTGGCGGGGGGGGGGGGGGACTGCAGGGTCTCAGAAGTTTGAGGT
CATCATTGACTACATAGCAAGTTGGAGGCCAGCCTGGGATAAGTGAGATTCTGTCTTCAAAAAATGGAAG
GAAATCAGGAACTAACTCTCTGCTCTTGTTTTCCAGACTTCCTCCAGAAGATATCCTGGTAAGGCCCAGA
GCAGAAAGGGACTTGGGCTTTGGTGAATTCCTGCAGCCCGGGGGATCCTGAGGACCTGGTCCTCTGACTG
CTCTTTTCACCCATCTACAGTCCCCCTTGCCGTCCCAAGCAATGGATGATTTGATGCTGTCCCCGGACGA
TATTGAACAATGGTTCACTGAAGACCCAGGTCCAGATGAAGCTCCCAGAATGCCAGAGGCTGCTCCCCCC
GTGGCCCCTGCACCAGCAGCTCCTACACCGGCGGCCCCTGCACCAGCCCCCTCCTGGCCCCTGTCATCTT
CTGTCCCTTCCCAGAAAACCTACCAGGGCAGCTACGGTTTCCGTCTGGGCTTCTTGCATTCTGGGACAGC
CAAGTCTGTGACTTGCACGGTCAGTTGCCCTGAGGGGCTGGCTTCCATGAGACTTCAATGCCTGGCCGTA
TCCCCCTGCATTTCTTTTGTTTGGAACTTTGGGATTCCTCTTCACCCTTTGGCTTCCTGTCAGTGTTTTT
TTATAGTTTACCCACTTAATGTGTGATCTCTGACTCCTGTCCCAAAGTTGAATATTCCCCCCTTGAATTT
GGGCTTTTATCCATCCCATCACACCCTCAGCATCTCTCCTGGGGATGCAGAACTTTTCTTTTTCTTCATC
CACGTGTATTCCTTGGCTTTTGAAAATAAGCTCCTGACCAGGCTTGGTGGCTCACACCTGCAATCCCAGC
ACTCTCAAAGAGGCCAAGGCAGGCAGATCACCTGAGCCCAGGAGTTCAAGACCAGCCTGGGTAACATGAT
GAAACCTCGTCTCTACAAAAAAATACAAAAAATTAGCCAGGCATGGTGGTGCACACCTATAGTCCCAGCC
ACTTAGGAGGCTGAGGTGGGAAGATCACTTGAGGCCAGGAGATGGAGGCTGCAGTGAGCTGTGATCACAC
CACTGTGCTCCAGCCTGAGTGACAGAGCAAGACCCTATCTCAAAAAAAAAAAAAAAAAAGAAAAGCTCCT
GAGGTGTAGACGCCAACTCTCTCTAGCTCGCTAGTGGGTTGCAGGAGGTGCTTACGCATGTTTGTTTCTT
TGCTGCCGTCTTCCAGTTGCTTTATCTGTTCACTTGTGCCCTGACTTTCAACTCTGTCTCCTTCCTCTTC
CTACAGTACTCCCCTGCCCTCAACAAGATGTTTTGCCAACTGGCCAAGACCTGCCCTGTGCAGCTGTGGG
TTGATTCCACACCCCCGCCCGGCACCCGCGTCCGCGCCATGGCCATCTACAAGCAGTCACAGCACATGAC
GGAGGTTGTGAGGCGCTGCCCCCACCATGAGCGCTGCTCAGATAGCGATGGTGAGCAGCTGGGGCTGGAG
AGACGACAGGGCTGGTTGCCCAGGGTCCCCAGGCCTCTGATTCCTCACTGATTGCTCTTAGGTCTGGCCC
CTCCTCAGCATCTTATCCGAGTGGAAGGAAATTTGCGTGTGGAGTATTTGGATGACAGAAACACTTTTCG
ACATAGTGTGGTGGTGCCCTATGAGCCGCCTGAGGTCTGGTTTGCAACTGGGGTCTCTGGGAGGAGGGGT
TAAGGGTGGTTGTCAGTGGCCCTCCAGGTGAGCAGTAGGGGGGCTTTCTCCTGCTGCTTATTTGACCTCC
CTATAACCCCATGAGATGTGCAAAGTAAATGGGTTTAACTATTGCACAGTTGAAAAAACTGAAGCTTACA
GAGGCTAAGGGCCTCCCCTGCTTGGCTGGGCGCAGTGGCTCATGCCTGTAATCCCAGCACTTTGGGAGGC
CAAGGCAGGCGGATCACGAGGTTGGGAGATCGAGACCATCCTGGCTAACGGTGAAACCCCGTCTCTACTG
AAAAATACAAAAAAAAATTAGCCGGGCGTGGTGCTGGGCACCTGTAGTCCCAGCTACTCGGGAGGCTGAG
GAAGGAGAATGGCGTGAACCTGGGCGGTGGAGCTTGCAGTGAGCTGAGATCACGCCACTGCACTCCAGCC
TGGGCGACAGAGCGAGATTCCATCTCAAAAAAAAAAAAAAAAGGCCTCCCCTGCTTGCCACAGGTCTCCC
CAAGGCGCACTGGCCTCATCTTGGGCCTGTGTTATCTCCTAGGTTGGCTCTGACTGTACCACCATCCACT
ACAACTACATGTGTAACAGTTCCTGCATGGGCGGCATGAACCGGAGGCCCATCCTCACCATCATCACACT
GGAAGACTCCAGGTCAGGAGCCACTTGCCACCCTGCACACTGGCCTGCTGTGCCCCAGCCTCTGCTTGCC
TCTGACCCCTGGGCCCACCTCTTACCGATTTCTTCCATACTACTACCCATCCACCTCTCATCACATCCCC
GGCGGGGAATCTCCTTACTGCTCCCACTCAGTTTTCTTTTCTCTGGCTTTGGGACCTCTTAACCTGTGGC
TTCTCCTCCACCTACCTGGAGCTGGAGCTTAGGCTCCAGAAAGGACAAGGGTGGTTGGGAGTAGATGGAG
TCTGGTTTTTTAAATGGGACAGGTAGGACCTGATTTCCTTACTGCCTCTTGCTTCTCTTTTCCTATCCTG
AGTAGTGGTAATCTACTGGGACGGAACAGCTTTGAGGTGCGTGTTTGTGCCTGTCCTGGGAGAGACCGGC
GCACAGAGGAAGAGAATCTCCGCAAGAAAGGGGAGCCTCACCACGAGCTGCCCCCAGGGAGCACTAAGCG
AGGTAAGCAAGCAGGACAAGAAGCGGTGGAGGAGGCCAAGGGTGCAGTTATGCCTCAGATTCACTTTTAT
CACCTTTCCTTGCCTCTTTCCTAGCACTGCCCAACAACACCAGCTCCTCTCCCCAGCCAAAGAAGAAACC
ACTGGATGGAGAATATTTCACCCTTCAGGTACTAAGTCTTGGGACCTCTTATCAAGTGGAAAGTTTCCAG
TCTAACACTCAAAATGCCGTGCGGCCGCACTAGAGACGATGTAGGTCACGGTCTCGAAGCCGCGGTGCGG
GTGCCAGGGCGTGCCCTTGGGCTCCCCGGGCGCGTACTCCACCTCACCCATCTGGTCCATCATGATGAAC
GGGTCGAGGTGGCGGTAGTTGATCCCGGCGAACGCGCGGCGCACCGGGAAGCCCTCGCCCTCGAAACCGC
TGGGCGCGGTGGTCACGGTGAGCACGGGACGTGCGACGGCGTCGGCGGGTGCGGATACGCGGGGCAGCGT
CAGCGGGTTCTCGACGGTCACGGCGGGGATGAGCTCCAGCTTTTGTTCCCTTTAGTGAGGGTTAATTGCG
CGCTTGGCGTAATCATGGTCATAGCTGTTTCCTGTGTGAAATTGTTATCCGCTCACAATTCCACACAACA
TACGAGCCGGAAGCATAAAGTGTAAAGCCTGGGGTGCCTAATGAGTGAGCTAACTCACATTAATTGCGTT
GCGCTCACTGCCCGCTTTCCAGTCGGGAAACCTGTCGTGCCAGCTGCATTAATGAATCGGCCAACGCGCG
GGGAGAGGCGGTTTGCGTATTGGGCGCTCTTCCGCTTCCTCGCTCACTGACTCGCTGCGCTCGGTCGTTC
GGCTGCGGCGAGCGGTATCAGCTCACTCAAAGGCGGTAATACGGTTATCCACAGAATCAGGGGATAACGC
AGGAAAGAACATGTGAGCAAAAGGCCAGCAAAAGGCCAGGAACCGTAAAAAGGCCGCGTTGCTGGCGTTT
TTCCATAGGCTCCGCCCCCCTGACGAGCATCACAAAAATCGACGCTCAAGTCAGAGGTGGCGAAACCCGA
CAGGACTATAAAGATACCAGGCGTTTCCCCCTGGAAGCTCCCTCGTGCGCTCTCCTGTTCCGACCCTGCC
GCTTACCGGATACCTGTCCGCCTTTCTCCCTTCGGGAAGCGTGGCGCTTTCTCATAGCTCACGCTGTAGG
TATCTCAGTTCGGTGTAGGTCGTTCGCTCCAAGCTGGGCTGTGTGCACGAACCCCCCGTTCAGCCCGACC
GCTGCGCCTTATCCGGTAACTATCGTCTTGAGTCCAACCCGGTAAGACACGACTTATCGCCACTGGCAGC
AGCCACTGGTAACAGGATTAGCAGAGCGAGGTATGTAGGCGGTGCTACAGAGTTCTTGAAGTGGTGGCCT
AACTACGGCTACACTAGAAGGACAGTATTTGGTATCTGCGCTCTGCTGAAGCCAGTTACCTTCGGAAAAA
GAGTTGGTAGCTCTTGATCCGGCAAACAAACCACCGCTGGTAGCGGTGGTTTTTTTGTTTGCAAGCAGCA
GATTACGCGCAGAAAAAAAGGATCTCAAGAAGATCCTTTGATCTTTTCTACGGGGTCTGACGCTCAGTGG
AACGAAAACTCACGTTAAGGGATTTTGGTCATGAGATTATCAAAAAGGATCTTCACCTAGATCCTTTTAA
ATTAAAAATGAAGTTTTAAATCAATCTAAAGTATATATGAGTAAACTTGGTCTGACAGTTACCAATGCTT
AATCAGTGAGGCACCTATCTCAGCGATCTGTCTATTTCGTTCATCCATAGTTGCCTGACTCCCCGTCGTG
TAGATAACTACGATACGGGAGGGCTTACCATCTGGCCCCAGTGCTGCAATGATACCGCGAGACCCACGCT
CACCGGCTCCAGATTTATCAGCAATAAACCAGCCAGCCGGAAGGGCCGAGCGCAGAAGTGGTCCTGCAAC
TTTATCCGCCTCCATCCAGTCTATTAATTGTTGCCGGGAAGCTAGAGTAAGTAGTTCGCCAGTTAATAGT
TTGCGCAACGTTGTTGCCATTGCTACAGGCATCGTGGTGTCACGCTCGTCGTTTGGTATGGCTTCATTCA
GCTCCGGTTCCCAACGATCAAGGCGAGTTACATGATCCCCCATGTTGTGCAAAAAAGCGGTTAGCTCCTT
CGGTCCTCCGATCGTTGTCAGAAGTAAGTTGGCCGCAGTGTTATCACTCATGGTTATGGCAGCACTGCAT
AATTCTCTTACTGTCATGCCATCCGTAAGATGCTTTTCTGTGACTGGTGAGTACTCAACCAAGTCATTCT
GAGAATAGTGTATGCGGCGACCGAGTTGCTCTTGCCCGGCGTCAATACGGGATAATACCGCGCCACATAG
CAGAACTTTAAAAGTGCTCATCATTGGAAAACGTTCTTCGGGGCGAAAACTCTCAAGGATCTTACCGCTG
TTGAGATCCAGTTCGATGTAACCCACTCGTGCACCCAACTGATCTTCAGCATCTTTTACTTTCACCAGCG
TTTCTGGGTGAGCAAAAACAGGAAGGCAAAATGCCGCAAAAAAGGGAATAAGGGCGACACGGAAATGTTG
AATACTCATACTCTTCCTTTTTCAATATTATTGAAGCATTTATCAGGGTTATTGTCTCATGAGCGGATAC
ATATTTGAATGTATTTAGAAAAATAAACAAATAGGGGTTCCGCGCACATTTCCCCGAAAAGTGC
Features (pLannotate 1.2.2; 23 found; start..end, strand, type, name):
     33..461     -  rep_origin     f1 ori (sequence partly withheld): f1 bacteriophage origin of replication; arrow indicates direction of (+) strand synthesis
    466..623     -  CDS            lacZα (fragment): LacZα fragment of β-galactosidase; lacZ fragment
    626..644     +  promoter       T7 promoter: promoter for bacteriophage T7 RNA polymerase
    672..705     +  protein_bind   attB: minimal attB site for the φC31 integrase (Groth et al., 2000) phage φC31 integrase
   1112..1195    +  CDS            Tp53 (fragment): P53_MOUSE - Also known as P53, Trp53. Experimental evidence at protein level: Swiss-Prot protein existence level 1. Acts as a tumor suppressor in many tumor types; induces growth arrest or apoptosis depending on the physiological circumstances and cell type. Involved in cell cycle regulation as a trans-activator that acts to negatively regulate cell division by controlling a set of genes required for this process. One of the activated genes is an inhibitor of cyclin-dependent kinases. Apoptosis induction seems to be mediated either by stimulation of BAX and FAS antigen expression, or by repres
   1329..1345    +  promoter       chicken β-actin promoter (fragment): contains a 21-bp deletion relative to the standard chicken β-actin promoter
   1536..1559    -  misc_feature   MCS (fragment): pBluescript multiple cloning site
   1601..1880    +  CDS            p53 (fragment): human tumor suppressor protein that is often mutated in cancers; Homo sapiens TP53; responds to cellular stresses to regulate the expression of target genes
   2211..2447    -  CDS            C16orf89 (fragment): CP089_HUMAN - Experimental evidence at protein level: Swiss-Prot protein existence level 1. From Homo sapiens (Human).
   2474..2490    -  promoter       TRP1 promoter (fragment): S. cerevisiae TRP1
   2638..3018    +  CDS            TP53 (fragment): P53_HUMAN - Also known as P53. Experimental evidence at protein level: Swiss-Prot protein existence level 1. Acts as a tumor suppressor in many tumor types; induces growth arrest or apoptosis depending on the physiological circumstances and cell type. Involved in cell cycle regulation as a trans-activator that acts to negatively regulate cell division by controlling a set of genes required for this process. One of the activated genes is an inhibitor of cyclin-dependent kinases. Apoptosis induction seems to be mediated either by stimulation of BAX and FAS antigen expression, or by repression of
   3214..3276    -  CDS            C14orf178 (fragment): CN178_HUMAN - Experimental evidence at transcript level: Swiss-Prot protein existence level 2. From Homo sapiens (Human).
   3278..3493    -  CDS            C9orf85 (fragment): CI085_HUMAN - Experimental evidence at protein level: Swiss-Prot protein existence level 1. From Homo sapiens (Human).
   3590..4342    +  CDS            TP53 (fragment): P53_BOSIN - Experimental evidence at transcript level: Swiss-Prot protein existence level 2. Acts as a tumor suppressor in many tumor types; induces growth arrest or apoptosis depending on the physiological circumstances and cell type. Involved in cell cycle regulation as a trans-activator that acts to negatively regulate cell division by controlling a set of genes required for this process. One of the activated genes is an inhibitor of cyclin-dependent kinases. Apoptosis induction seems to be mediated either by stimulation of BAX and FAS antigen expression, or by repression of Bcl-2 expressio
   4434..4503    +  protein_bind   attB: attB site for the φC31 integrase (Groth et al., 2000) phage φC31 integrase
   4710..4728    -  promoter       T3 promoter: promoter for bacteriophage T3 RNA polymerase
   4773..4789    -  protein_bind   lac operator: The lac repressor binds to the lac operator to inhibit transcription in E. coli. This inhibition can be relieved by adding lactose or isopropyl-β-D-thiogalactopyranoside (IPTG). lac repressor encoded by lacI
   4797..4827    -  promoter       lac promoter: promoter for the E. coli lac operon
   4842..4863    -  protein_bind   CAP binding site: CAP binding activates transcription in the presence of cAMP. E. coli catabolite activator protein
   4876..4968    -  CDS            lacI (fragment): lac repressor; lacI; The lac repressor binds to the lac operator to inhibit transcription in E. coli. This inhibition can be relieved by adding lactose or isopropyl-β-D-thiogalactopyranoside (IPTG).
   5151..5739    -  rep_origin     ori: high-copy-number ColE1/pMB1/pBR322/pUC origin of replication
   5910..6770    -  CDS            AmpR: β-lactamase; bla; confers resistance to ampicillin, carbenicillin, and related antibiotics
   6771..6875    -  promoter       AmpR promoter: bla
