[The description below was written by a language model from this plasmid's Addgene catalogue record and pLannotate feature annotations shown in this document.]
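Description:
pX41 is a 6,895 bp high-copy plasmid built on the pX1 backbone, which by its feature content is a pBluescript-type cloning vector. It carries a ColE1/pUC origin, an f1 phage origin, an AmpR (β-lactamase) cassette for ampicillin selection in E. coli, and a disrupted lacZα/lac promoter region flanked by T7 and T3 promoters. Although catalogued as a mammalian expression vector, the annotation shows no dedicated mammalian promoter. The very short "chicken β-actin promoter", "TRP1 promoter" and C16orf89/C14orf178/C9orf85 hits are most likely spurious matches within intronic genomic sequence.

The roughly 3.9 kb insert, cloned between SacI and KpnI, is described as attB plus wild-type Hupki p53, with both human and mouse listed as source species. The feature table fits a genomic, intron-containing segment: a small mouse Trp53 coding fragment is followed by several separate human TP53 coding fragments. This is consistent with a humanised p53 knock-in allele in which human exons sit within mouse Trp53 context. The segment is bracketed by two φC31 integrase attB sites, a minimal site near the T7 side and a longer one near the T3 side. This arrangement is what would be expected for integrase-mediated cassette exchange into a genomic locus carrying matching attP sites.

The stated purpose is a "TOP Hupki-wt plasmid without selection marker", so it carries no mammalian selectable marker. The associated publication concerns a recombinase-specific Trp53 platform in embryonic cells for rapidly deriving genetically related mutants. pX41 therefore appears to serve as the wild-type exchange donor, presumably the reference counterpart to mutant p53 versions, although the record does not spell out the exchange procedure.
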