Addgene plasmid #46851: pX41
Purpose: TOP Hupki-wt plasmid without selection marker
Depositing lab: Monica Hollstein. Depositing organization: Deutsches Krebsforschungszentrum (DKFZ). Publication: Rapid derivation of genetically related mutants from embryonic cells harboring a recombinase-specific Trp53 platform. Wei QX, Odell AF, van der Hoeven F, Hollstein M. Cell Cycle. 2011 Apr 15;10(8):1261-70. Epub 2011 Apr 15. 10.4161/cc.10.8.15303 PubMed 21445009.
Backbone
  Vector backbone: pX1
  Backbone size w/o insert (bp): 2977
  Total vector size (bp): 6895
  Vector type: Mammalian Expression
Growth in bacteria
  Bacterial resistance: Ampicillin, 100 μg/mL
  Growth temperature: 37°C
  Growth strain: DH5alpha
  Copy number: High Copy
Gene/Insert
  Gene/Insert name: attB and Hupki p53 wild type
  Species: H. sapiens (human), M. musculus (mouse)
  Insert size (bp): 3918
  Entrez Gene: TP53 (a.k.a. BCC7, BMFS5, LFS1, P53, TRP53)
  Cloning method: Restriction Enzyme; 5′ cloning site SacI (unknown if destroyed); 3′ cloning site KpnI (unknown if destroyed)
  Sequencing primers: 5′ T3; 3′ T7
Terms and licenses: Academic/Nonprofit Terms; Industry Terms: Not Available to Industry
How to cite: pX41 was a gift from Monica Hollstein (Addgene plasmid # 46851 ; http://n2t.net/addgene:46851 ; RRID:Addgene_46851)
