>Addgene plasmid #46851 | pX41 | addgene partial sequence | sequence record 68430 | T7 5'-TAATACGACTCACTATAGGG-3'
CGCGGGCGGGTGCCAGGGCGTGCCCTTGGGCTCCCCGGGCGCGTACTCCACCTCACCCATCTGAAGCTTC
CGACTTCTTGGATACTTGTAACTTTGCGCTTTCCCACCCTCGCATAAGTTTCCTGAAATAATGACTCTGA
AACTCAAAATATATTTACAAACACCTCGGCTGTAGCTTTGGTTTGTTCTCTGACTTGCTTATAACTTAAT
ATCCCTCTTATTCTAACCTAAGTTCTGCCACGTGGTTGGTTACCTCTGCTCAGCCCCCGGCTTCTGTCCT
CCATGTTCCTGGGGGAATCCCTACACTTTCAGAATTTAATTTCCCTACTGGATGTCCCACCTTCTTTTTA
TTCTACCCTTTCCTATAAGCCATAGGGGTTTGTTTGTTTGTATGTTTTTTAATTGACAAGTTATGCATCC
ATACAGTACACAATCTCTTCTCTCTACAGATGACTGCCATGGAGGAGTCACAGTCGGATATCAGCCTCGA
GCTCCCTCTGAGCCAGGAGACATTTTCAGGCTTATGGAAACTGTGAGTGGATCTTTTTGGGGCCCTTAAG
ATACATCCCGCCATACCTGTATCCTCCCCTTGCCTGAGAGAAACAAAAACAGTAGTGTTCAAACATGGTA
TGGTGTTGGGTGTCTGTAAATCCTGCGGGGCGGGGTGGCGGGGGGGGGGGGACTGCAGGGTCTCAGAAGT
TTGAGGTCATCATTGACTACATAGCAAGTTGGAGGCCAGCCTGGGATAAGTGAGATTCTGTCTTCAAAAA
ATGGAAGGAAATCAGGAACTAACTCTCTGCTCTTGTTTTCCAGACTTCCTCCAGAAGATATCCTGGTAAG
GCCCAGAGCAGAAAGGGACTTGGGCTTTGGTGAATTCCTGCAGCCCGGGGGATCCTGAGGACCTGGTCCT
CTGACTGCTCTTTTCACCCATCTACAGTCCCCCTTGCCGTCC
