>Addgene plasmid #46851 | pX41 | addgene partial sequence | sequence record 68431 | M13_pUC_rev
TGATTACGCCAAGCGCGCAATTAACCCTCACTAAAGGGAACAAAAGCTGGAGCTCATCCCCGCCGTGACC
GTCGAGAACCCGCTGACGCTGCCCCGCGTATCCGCACCCGCCGACGCCGTCGCACGTCCCGTGCTCACCG
TGACCACCGCGCCCAGCGGTTTCGAGGGCGAGGGCTTCCCGGTGCGCCGCGCGTTCGCCGGGATCAACTA
CCGCCACCTCGACCCGTTCATCATGATGGACCAGATGGGTGAGGTGGAGTACGCGCCCGGGGAGCCCAAG
GGCACGCCCTGGCACCCGCACCGCGGCTTCGAGACCGTGACCTACATCGTCTCTAGTGCGGCCGCACGGC
ATTTTGAGTGTTAGACTGGAAACTTTCCACTTGATAAGAGGTCCCAAGACTTAGTACCTGAAGGGTGAAA
TATTCTCCATCCAGTGGTTTCTTCTTTGGCTGGGGAGAGGAGCTGGTGTTGTTGGGCAGTGCTAGGAAAG
AGGCAAGGAAAGGTGATAAAAGTGAATCTGAGGCATAACTGCACCCTTGGCCTCCTCCACCGCTTCTTGT
CCTGCTTGCTTACCTCGCTTAGTGCTCCCTGGGGGCAGCTCGTGGTGAGGCTCCCCTTTCTTGCGGAGAT
TCTCTTCCTCTGTGCGCCGGTCTCTCCCAGGACAGGCACAAACACGCACCTCAAAGCTGTTCCGTCCCAG
TAGATTACCACTACTCAGGATAGGAAAAGAGAAGCAAGAGGCAGTAAGGAAATCAGGTCCTACCTGTCCC
ATTTAAAAAACCAGACTCCATCTACTCCCAACCACCCTTGTCCTTTCTGGAGCCTAAGCTCCAGCTCCAG
GTAGGTGGAGGAGAAGCCACAGGTTAAGAGGTCCCAAAGCCAGAGAAAAGAAAACTGAGTGGGAGCAGTA
AGGAGATTCCCCGCCGGGGATGTGATGAGAGGTGGATGGGTAGTAGTATGGAAGAAATCGGTAAGAGGTG
GGCCCAGGGGTCAGAGGCAAGCA
